>Addgene plasmid #86607 | pRAF-MutL | addgene full sequence | sequence record 190779 | Addgene NGS Result
TAATACGACTCACTATAGGGGAATTGTGAGCGGATAACAATTCCCCTCTAGAAATAATTTTGTTTAACTT
TAAGAAGGAGATATACATATGCCAATTCAGGTCTTACCGCCACAACTGGCGAACCAGATTGCCGCAGGTG
AGGTGGTCGAGCGACCTGCGTCGGTAGTCAAAGAACTAGTGGAAAACAGCCTCGATGCAGGTGCGACGCG
TATCGATATTGATATCGAACGCGGTGGGGCGAAACTTATCCGCATTCGTGATAACGGCTGCGGTATCAAA
AAAGATGAGCTGGCGCTGGCGCTGGCTCGTCATGCCACCAGTAAAATCGCCTCTCTGGACGATCTCGAAG
CCATTATCAGCCTGGGCTTTCGCGGTGAGGCGCTGGCGAGTATCAGTTCGGTTTCCCGCCTGACGCTCAC
TTCACGCACCGCAGAACAGCAGGAAGCCTGGCAGGCCTATGCCGAAGGGCGCGATATGAACGTGACGGTA
AAACCGGCGGCGCATCCTGTGGGGACGACGCTGGAGGTGCTGGATCTGTTCTACAACACCCCGGCGCGGC
GCAAATTCCTGCGCACCGAGAAAACCGAATTTAACCACATTGATGAGATCATCCGCCGCATTGCGCTGGC
GCGTTTCGACGTCACGATCAACCTGTCGCATAACGGTAAAATTGTGCGTCAGTACCGCGCAGTGCCGGAA
GGCGGGCAAAAAGAACGGCGCTTAGGCGCGATTTGCGGCACCGCTTTTCTTGAACAAGCGCTGGCGATTG
AATGGCAACACGGCGATCTCACGCTACGCGGCTGGGTGGCCGATCCAAATCACACCACGCCCGCACTGGC
AGAAATTCAGTATTGCTACGTGAACGGTCGCATGATGCGCGATCGCCTGATCAATCACGCGATCCGCCAG
GCCTGCGAAGACAAACTGGGGGCCGATCAGCAACCGGCATTTGTGTTGTATCTGGAGATCGACCCACATC
AGGTGGACGTCAACGTGCACCCCGCCAAACACGAAGTGCGTTTCCATCAGTCGCGTCTGGTGCATGATTT
TATCTATCAGGGCGTGCTGAGCGTGCTACAACAGCAACTGGAAACGCCGCTACCGCTGGACGATGAACCC
CAACCTGCACCGCGTTCCATTCCGGAAAACCGCGTGGCGGCGGGGCGCAATCACTTTGCAGAACCGGCAG
CTCGTGAGCCGGTAGCTCCGCGCTACACTCCTGCGCCAGCATCAGGCAGTCGTCCGGCTGCCCCCTGGCC
GAATGCGCAGCCAGGCTACCAGAAACAGCAAGGTGAAGTGTATCGCCAGCTTTTGCAAACGCCCGCGCCG
ATGCAAAAATTAAAAGCGCCGGAACCGCAGGAACCTGCACTTGCGGCGAACAGTCAGAGTTTTGGTCGGG
TACTGACTATCGTCCATTCCGACTGTGCGTTGCTGGAGCGCGACGGCAACATTTCACTTTTATCCTTGCC
AGTGGCAGAACGTTGGCTGCGTCAGGCACAATTGACGCCGGGTGAAGCGCCCGTTTGCGCCCAGCCGCTG
CTGATTCCGTTGCGGCTAAAAGTTTCTGCCGAAGAAAAATCGGCATTAGAAAAAGCGCAGTCTGCCCTGG
CGGAATTGGGTATTGATTTCCAGTCAGATGCACAGCATGTGACCATCAGGGCAGTGCCTTTACCCTTACG
CCAACAAAATTTACAAATCTTGATTCCTGAACTGATAGGCTACCTGGCGAAGCAGTCCGTATTCGAACCT
GGCAATATTGCGCAGTGGATTGCACGAAATCTGATGAGCGAACATGCGCAGTGGTCAATGGCACAGGCCA
TAACCCTGCTGGCGGACGTGGAACGGTTATGTCCGCAACTTGTGAAAACGCCGCCGGGTGGTCTGTTACA
ATCTGTTGATTTACATCCGGCGATAAAAGCCCTGAAAGATGAGTCATCACATCACCATCACCATCATGGA
GGGCTCTGCACACCGTCGCGTTAACTCGAGCACCACCACCACCACCACTGAGATCCGGCTGCTAACAAAG
CCCGAAAGGAAGCTGAGTTGGCTGCTGCCACCGCTGAGCAATAACTAGCATAACCCCTTGGGGCCTCTAA
ACGGGTCTTGAGGGGTTTTTTGCTGAAAGGAGGAACTATATCCGGATTGGCGAATGGG
[124 nt withheld, positions 2159-2282]
C
[91 nt withheld, positions 2284-2374]
A
[49 nt withheld, positions 2376-2424]
CCTTTGACGTTGGAGTCCACGTTCTTT
[37 nt withheld, positions 2452-2488]
ACCCTATCTCGGTCTATTCTTTTGATTTATAAGGGATTTTGCCGATTTCGGCCTATTGGTTAAAAAATGA
GCTGATTTAACAAAAATTTAACGCGAATTTTAACAAAATATTAACGCTTACAATTTAGGTGGCACTTTTC
GGGGAAATGTGCGCGGAACCCCTATTTGTTTATTTTTCTAAATACATTCAAATATGTATCCGCTCATGAA
TTAATTCTTAGAAAAACTCATCGAGCATCAAATGAAACTGCAATTTATTCATATCAGGATTATCAATACC
ATATTTTTGAAAAAGCCGTTTCTGTAATGAAGGAGAAAACTCACCGAGGCAGTTCCATAGGATGGCAAGA
TCCTGGTATCGGTCTGCGATTCCGACTCGTCCAACATCAATACAACCTATTAATTTCCCCTCGTCAAAAA
TAAGGTTATCAAGTGAGAAATCACCATGAGTGACGACTGAATCCGGTGAGAATGGCAAAAGTTTATGCAT
TTCTTTCCAGACTTGTTCAACAGGCCAGCCATTACGCTCGTCATCAAAATCACTCGCATCAACCAAACCG
TTATTCATTCGTGATTGCGCCTGAGCGAGACGAAATACGCGATCGCTGTTAAAAGGACAATTACAAACAG
GAATCGAATGCAACCGGCGCAGGAACACTGCCAGCGCATCAACAATATTTTCACCTGAATCAGGATATTC
TTCTAATACCTGGAATGCTGTTTTCCCGGGGATCGCAGTGGTGAGTAACCATGCATCATCAGGAGTACGG
ATAAAATGCTTGATGGTCGGAAGAGGCATAAATTCCGTCAGCCAGTTTAGTCTGACCATCTCATCTGTAA
CATCATTGGCAACGCTACCTTTGCCATGTTTCAGAAACAACTCTGGCGCATCGGGCTTCCCATACAATCG
ATAGATTGTCGCACCTGATTGCCCGACATTATCGCGAGCCCATTTATACCCATATAAATCAGCATCCATG
TTGGAATTTAATCGCGGCCTAGAGCAAGACGTTTCCCGTTGAATATGGCTCATAACACCCCTTGTATTAC
TGTTTATGTAAGCAGACAGTTTTATTGTTCATGACCAAAATCCCTTAACGTGAGTTTTCGTTCCACTGAG
CGTCAGACCCCGTAGAAAAGATCAAAGGATCTTCTTGAGATCCTTTTTTTCTGCGCGTAATCTGCTGCTT
GCAAACAAAAAAACCACCGCTACCAGCGGTGGTTTGTTTGCCGGATCAAGAGCTACCAACTCTTTTTCCG
AAGGTAACTGGCTTCAGCAGAGCGCAGATACCAAATACTGTCCTTCTAGTGTAGCCGTAGTTAGGCCACC
ACTTCAAGAACTCTGTAGCACCGCCTACATACCTCGCTCTGCTAATCCTGTTACCAGTGGCTGCTGCCAG
TGGCGATAAGTCGTGTCTTACCGGGTTGGACTCAAGACGATAGTTACCGGATAAGGCGCAGCGGTCGGGC
TGAACGGGGGGTTCGTGCACACAGCCCAGCTTGGAGCGAACGACCTACACCGAACTGAGATACCTACAGC
GTGAGCTATGAGAAAGCGCCACGCTTCCCGAAGGGAGAAAGGCGGACAGGTATCCGGTAAGCGGCAGGGT
CGGAACAGGAGAGCGCACGAGGGAGCTTCCAGGGGGAAACGCCTGGTATCTTTATAGTCCTGTCGGGTTT
CGCCACCTCTGACTTGAGCGTCGATTTTTGTGATGCTCGTCAGGGGGGCGGAGCCTATGGAAAAACGCCA
GCAACGCGGCCTTTTTACGGTTCCTGGCCTTTTGCTGGCCTTTTGCTCACATGTTCTTTCCTGCGTTATC
CCCTGATTCTGTGGATAACCGTATTACCGCCTTTGAGTGAGCTGATACCGCTCGCCGCAGCCGAACGACC
GAGCGCAGCGAGTCAGTGAGCGAGGAAGCGGAAGAGCGCCTGATGCGGTATTTTCTCCTTACGCATCTGT
GCGGTATTTCACACCGCAATGGTGCACTCTCAGTACAATCTGCTCTGATGCCGCATAGTTAAGCCAGTAT
ACACTCCGCTATCGCTACGTGACTGGGTCATGGCTGCGCCCCGACACCCGCCAACACCCGCTGACGCGCC
CTGACGGGCTTGTCTGCTCCCGGCATCCGCTTACAGACAAGCTGTGACCGTCTCCGGGAGCTGCATGTGT
CAGAGGTTTTCACCGTCATCACCGAAACGCGCGAGGCAGCTGCGGTAAAGCTCATCAGCGTGGTCGTGAA
GCGATTCACAGATGTCTGCCTGTTCATCCGCGTCCAGCTCGTTGAGTTTCTCCAGAAGCGTTAATGTCTG
GCTTCTGATAAAGCGGGCCATGTTAAGGGCGGTTTTTTCCTGTTTGGTCACTGATGCCTCCGTGTAAGGG
GGATTTCTGTTCATGGGGGTAATGATACCGATGAAACGAGAGAGGATGCTCACGATACGGGTTACTGATG
ATGAACATGCCCGGTTACTGGAACGTTGTGAGGGTAAACAACTGGCGGTATGGATGCGGCGGGACCAGAG
AAAAATCACTCAGGGTCAATGCCAGCGCTTCGTTAATACAGATGTAGGTGTTCCACAGGGTAGCCAGCAG
CATCCTGCGATGCAGATCCGGAACATAATGGTGCAGGGCGCTGACTTCCGCGTTTCCAGACTTTACGAAA
CACGGAAACCGAAGACCATTCATGTTGTTGCTCAGGTCGCAGACGTTTTGCAGCAGCAGTCGCTTCACGT
TCGCTCGCGTATCGGTGATTCATTCTGCTAACCAGTAAGGCAACCCCGCCAGCCTAGCCGGGTCCTCAAC
GACAGGAGCACGATCATGCGCACCCGTGGGGCCGCCATGCCGGCGATAATGGCCTGCTTCTCGCCGAAAC
GTTTGGTGGCGGGACCAGTGACGAAGGCTTGAGCGAGGGCGTGCAAGATTCCGAATACCGCAAGCGACAG
GCCGATCATCGTCGCGCTCCAGCGAAAGCGGTCCTCGCCGAAAATGACCCAGAGCGCTGCCGGCACCTGT
CCTACGAGTTGCATGATAAAGAAGACAGTCATAAGTGCGGCGACGATAGTCATGCCCCGCGCCCACCGGA
AGGAGCTGACTGGGTTGAAGGCTCTCAAGGGCATCGGTCGAGATCCCGGTGCCTAATGAGTGAGCTAACT
TACATTAATTGCGTTGCGCTCACTGCCCGCTTTCCAGTCGGGAAACCTGTCGTGCCAGCTGCATTAATGA
ATCGGCCAACGCGCGGGGAGAGGCGGTTTGCGTATTGGGCGCCAGGGTGGTTTTTCTTTTCACCAGTGAG
ACGGGCAACAGCTGATTGCCCTTCACCGCCTGGCCCTGAGAGAGTTGCAGCAAGCGGTCCACGCTGGTTT
GCCCCAGCAGGCGAAAATCCTGTTTGATGGTGGTTAACGGCGGGATATAACATGAGCTGTCTTCGGTATC
GTCGTATCCCACTACCGAGATGTCCGCACCAACGCGCAGCCCGGACTCGGTAATGGCGCGCATTGCGCCC
AGCGCCATCTGATCGTTGGCAACCAGCATCGCAGTGGGAACGATGCCCTCATTCAGCATTTGCATGGTTT
GTTGAAAACCGGACATGGCACTCCAGTCGCCTTCCCGTTCCGCTATCGGCTGAATTTGATTGCGAGTGAG
ATATTTATGCCAGCCAGCCAGACGCAGACGCGCCGAGACAGAACTTAATGGGCCCGCTAACAGCGCGATT
TGCTGGTGACCCAATGCGACCAGATGCTCCACGCCCAGTCGCGTACCGTCTTCATGGGAGAAAATAATAC
TGTTGATGGGTGTCTGGTCAGAGACATCAAGAAATAACGCCGGAACATTAGTGCAGGCAGCTTCCACAGC
AATGGCATCCTGGTCATCCAGCGGATAGTTAATGATCAGCCCACTGACGCGTTGCGCGAGAAGATTGTGC
ACCGCCGCTTTACAGGCTTCGACGCCGCTTCGTTCTACCATCGACACCACCACGCTGGCACCCAGTTGAT
CGGCGCGAGATTTAATCGCCGCGACAATTTGCGACGGCGCGTGCAGGGCCAGACTGGAGGTGGCAACGCC
AATCAGCAACGACTGTTTGCCCGCCAGTTGTTGTGCCACGCGGTTGGGAATGTAATTCAGCTCCGCCATC
GCCGCTTCCACTTTTTCCCGCGTTTTCGCAGAAACGTGGCTGGCCTGGTTCACCACGCGGGAAACGGTCT
GATAAGAGACACCGGCATACTCTGCGACATCGTATAACGTTACTGGTTTCACATTCACCACCCTGAATTG
ACTCTCTTCCGGGCGCTATCATGCCATACCGCGAAAGGTTTTGCGCCATTCGATGGTGTCCGGGATCTCG
ACGCTCTCCCTTATGCGACTCCTGCATTAGGAAGCAGCCCAGTAGTAGGTTGAGGCCGTTGAGCACCGCC
GCCGCAAGGAATGGTGCATGCAAGGAGATGGCGCCCAACAGTCCCCCGGCCACGGGGCCTGCCACCATAC
CCACGCCGAAACAAGCGCTCATGAGCCCGAAGTGGCGAGCCCGATCTTCCCCATCGGTGATGTCGGCGAT
ATAGGCGCCAGCAACCGCACCTGTGGCGCCGGTGATGCCGGCCACGATGCGTCCGGCGTAGAGGATCGAG
ATCGATCTCGATCCCGCGAAAT
Features (pLannotate 1.2.2; 20 found; start..end, strand, type, name):
      1..19      +  promoter       T7 promoter: promoter for bacteriophage T7 RNA polymerase
     20..44      +  protein_bind   lac operator: The lac repressor binds to the lac operator to inhibit transcription in E. coli. This inhibition can be relieved by adding lactose or isopropyl-β-D-thiogalactopyranoside (IPTG). lac repressor encoded by lacI
     59..81      +  RBS            RBS: efficient ribosome binding site from bacteriophage T7 gene 10 (Olins and Rangwala, 1989)
     89..1933    +  CDS            mutL: MUTL_ECOLI - Experimental evidence at protein level: Swiss-Prot protein existence level 1. This protein is involved in the repair of mismatches in DNA. It is required for dam-dependent methyl-directed DNA mismatch repair. May act as a 'molecular matchmaker', a protein that promotes the formation of a stable complex between two or more DNA-binding proteins in an ATP-dependent manner without itself being part of the final effector complex. The ATPase activity of MutL is stimulated by DNA. From Escherichia coli (strain K12).
   1940..1956    +  CDS            7xHis (fragment): 6xHis affinity tag
   1991..2008    +  CDS            9xHis (fragment): 9xHis affinity tag
   2018..2067    +  CDS            SET1 (fragment): solubility-enhancement tag derived from T7 phage gene 10B
   2075..2122    +  terminator     T7 terminator: transcription terminator for bacteriophage T7 RNA polymerase
   2159..2587    +  rep_origin     f1 ori (sequence partly withheld): f1 bacteriophage origin of replication; arrow indicates direction of (+) strand synthesis
   2640..2697    +  promoter       AmpR promoter (fragment): bla
   2706..3521    -  CDS            KanR: aminoglycoside phosphotransferase; aph(3')-Ia; confers resistance to kanamycin in bacteria or G418 (Geneticin®) in eukaryotes
   3643..4231    +  rep_origin     ori: high-copy-number ColE1/pMB1/pBR322/pUC origin of replication
   4417..4556    -  misc_feature   bom: basis of mobility region from pBR322
   4658..4849    -  CDS            rop: Rop protein, which maintains plasmids at low copy number; rop
   4866..5246    +  CDS            YPB1_ECOLX: Protein predicted: Swiss-Prot protein existence level 4. From Escherichia coli.
   5318..5609    -  CDS            TcR (fragment): tetracycline efflux protein; tet; confers resistance to tetracycline
   5624..5645    -  protein_bind   CAP binding site: CAP binding activates transcription in the presence of cAMP. E. coli catabolite activator protein
   5658..6740    -  CDS            lacI: lac repressor; lacI; The lac repressor binds to the lac operator to inhibit transcription in E. coli. This inhibition can be relieved by adding lactose or isopropyl-β-D-thiogalactopyranoside (IPTG).
   6741..6818    -  promoter       lacI promoter: lacI
   6826..7105    -  CDS            TcR (fragment): tetracycline efflux protein; tet; confers resistance to tetracycline
