[The description below was written by a language model from this plasmid's Addgene catalogue record and pLannotate feature annotations shown in this document.]
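Description:
pRAF-MutL is a bacterial expression plasmid built on the pET29a backbone for producing the Escherichia coli mismatch repair protein MutL. The sequenced record is about 7.1 kb. It replicates from a ColE1/pMB1-type origin accompanied by the rop gene and the pBR322 bom region, carries an f1 phage origin, and is selected with kanamycin through an aminoglycoside phosphotransferase (KanR) gene. The short tetracycline-resistance and AmpR-promoter fragments in the annotation appear to be backbone remnants rather than functional markers.

The mutL coding sequence was inserted between the NdeI and XhoI sites, both of which are retained. This places it downstream of a T7 promoter fused to a lac operator and the efficient T7 gene 10 ribosome binding site, with a T7 terminator closing the unit. The plasmid also encodes lacI, so the lac repressor holds transcription off until IPTG is added. Expression requires a host that supplies T7 RNA polymerase, while a standard cloning strain is listed for propagation.

According to the catalogue, the protein carries C-terminal His and "ald" tags. The feature table shows two histidine-tag segments just after mutL, separated by a short unannotated stretch that may correspond to the ald tag, although the annotation does not identify it. An aldehyde tag is generally a short motif that can be enzymatically converted to allow site-specific chemical labelling, and the His tag allows metal-affinity purification. The small "SET1" fragment before the terminator is probably an annotation match to vector sequence rather than a deliberate fusion.

The associated publication on MutS and MutL sliding clamps in mismatch repair suggests the plasmid is used to make purified MutL that can be labelled for biophysical studies.
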