Addgene plasmid #86607: pRAF-MutL
Purpose: E. coli MutL expression plasmid
Depositing lab: Richard Fishel. Depositing organization: Ohio State University. Publication: Cascading MutS and MutL sliding clamps control DNA diffusion to activate mismatch repair. Liu J, Hanne J, Britton BM, Bennett J, Kim D, Lee JB, Fishel R. Nature. 2016 Nov 16;539(7630):583-587. doi: 10.1038/nature20562. PubMed 27851738.
Backbone
  Vector backbone: pET29a
  Backbone size w/o insert (bp): 5400
  Total vector size (bp): 7100
  Vector type: Bacterial Expression
Growth in bacteria
  Bacterial resistance: Kanamycin, 50 μg/mL
  Growth temperature: 37°C
  Growth strain: DH5alpha
  Copy number: Unknown
Gene/Insert
  Gene/Insert name: E. coli MutL
  Species: E. coli
  Insert size (bp): 1898
  GenBank ID: NP_418591 NP_418591
  Promoter: T7
  Tag / fusion protein: his-tag and ald-tag (C terminal on insert)
  Cloning method: Restriction Enzyme; 5′ cloning site NdeI (not destroyed); 3′ cloning site XhoI (not destroyed)
  Sequencing primers: 5′ T7 promoter; 3′ T7 terminator
Terms and licenses: Academic/Nonprofit Terms; Industry Terms: Not Available to Industry
How to cite: pRAF-MutL was a gift from Richard Fishel (Addgene plasmid # 86607 ; http://n2t.net/addgene:86607 ; RRID:Addgene_86607)
